>Addgene plasmid #27727 | pUT1137-HQ858681 | depositor full sequence | sequence record 13031 | Author sequence
CAAATAATGATTTTATTTTGACTGATAGTGACCTGTTCGTTGCAACAAATTGATGAGCAATGCTTTTTTA
TAATGCCAACTTTGTACAAAAAAGCAGGCTCCGCGGCCGCCCCCTTCACCATGTCCCAGAGGAAAGGCGC
CATGGCGGCTGCAGTGACGGCCAGCAAGCATCGCGAGGACCAGGAGGCGATGATGGTGGAGCTCAGGAGA
GGCCCCTGGACGCTCGAGGAAGACAACCTCCTCATGAACTACATTGCTTGCCACGGCGAGGGCCGCTGGA
ATCTCCTCGCCCGCTGCTCCGGGTTGAAGAGGACCGGCAAGAGCTGCCGGCTCAGGTGGCTCAACTACCT
GAAGCCCGACATCAAGCGCGGCAACCTGACGCCTGAGGAGCAGCTGCTCATCCTCGAGCTCCACTCCAAG
TGGGGGAACAGGTGGTCGAGGATAGCGCAGCACCTGCCGGGGCGCACCGACAACGAGATCAAGAACTACT
GGCGGACGCGCGTGCAGAAGCAGGCGCGGCAGCTGCGGGTGGACGCCAACAGCGCCGTCTTCCGCGACGC
CGTCCGCTGCTACTGGATGCCGCGCCTGCTGGAGAAGATGGCCGCGCACCACCACGGCGACGGCGAGCTG
CCGCCGCCACTGCACCCCTCGCACAACATCGCCGGCACGGCCTCCTCGCGCTCGCCGCCGGCCCACGGCA
GCCAGCAGGAGGACCCGAGTAGTAGCGCGCCGGCGGCCAGCGGCCACTACCTGCAGCAGGTCGACCCGAG
CCCGAGCACGTCGACGACGTCCGGGTCGACGACCTCGGCCGCGCTCCCGCCGGTGCCCTGCTTCTCCGAA
TCCGAACTAAGGTGGGTCGTGGACCAGTACGGCGCCGCTTACGGTTACACCGACGACCTCGACCTCGACG
GCGGCGCCGGCGTGGTCGACGACGACTCGGCTGCCGCCGCCGCGCTGGACAGCCTCGGGCTGGACGGGCT
GGACCTGGGGCCCGCCGACGGCGGCGTGTACTCGGACGCGACGCTGCTGGACTACCTCAACGCCACGTGC
GCCGGCGGCACCACCGTGATGACAATGATGGGCGGCGTCCACGGCGCCGCGGGCGGTGGCGACGGCGACT
ACGGTCCGTCGCCGTGGCGGACGGACGAGCTCGGCCAGACGGCGAGGAAGCTCGGCGATCCTCAGCATCA
ATGGAGAGGAGGTATCAAGGGTGGGCGCGCCGACCCAGCTTTCTTGTACAAAGTTGGCATTATAAGAAAG
CATTGCTTATCAATTTGTTGCAACGAACAGGTCACTATCAGTCAAAATAAAATCATTATTTGCCATCCAG
CTGATATCCCCTATAGTGAGTCGTATTACATGGTCATAGCTGTTTCCTGGCAGCTCTGGCCCGTGTCTCA
AAATCTCTGATGTTACATTGCACAAGATAAAAATATATCATCATGAACAATAAAACTGTCTGCTTACATA
AACAGTAATACAAGGGGTGTTATGAGCCATATTCAACGGGAAACGTCGAGGCCGCGATTAAATTCCAACA
TGGATGCTGATTTATATGGGTATAAATGGGCTCGCGATAATGTCGGGCAATCAGGTGCGACAATCTATCG
CTTGTATGGGAAGCCCGATGCGCCAGAGTTGTTTCTGAAACATGGCAAAGGTAGCGTTGCCAATGATGTT
ACAGATGAGATGGTCAGACTAAACTGGCTGACGGAATTTATGCCTCTTCCGACCATCAAGCATTTTATCC
GTACTCCTGATGATGCATGGTTACTCACCACTGCGATCCCCGGAAAAACAGCATTCCAGGTATTAGAAGA
ATATCCTGATTCAGGTGAAAATATTGTTGATGCGCTGGCAGTGTTCCTGCGCCGGTTGCATTCGATTCCT
GTTTGTAATTGTCCTTTTAACAGCGATCGCGTATTTCGTCTCGCTCAGGCGCAATCACGAATGAATAACG
GTTTGGTTGATGCGAGTGATTTTGATGACGAGCGTAATGGCTGGCCTGTTGAACAAGTCTGGAAAGAAAT
GCATAAACTTTTGCCATTCTCACCGGATTCAGTCGTCACTCATGGTGATTTCTCACTTGATAACCTTATT
TTTGACGAGGGGAAATTAATAGGTTGTATTGATGTTGGACGAGTCGGAATCGCAGACCGATACCAGGATC
TTGCCATCCTATGGAACTGCCTCGGTGAGTTTTCTCCTTCATTACAGAAACGGCTTTTTCAAAAATATGG
TATTGATAATCCTGATATGAATAAATTGCAGTTTCATTTGATGCTCGATGAGTTTTTCTAATCAGAATTG
GTTAATTGGTTGTAACACTGGCAGAGCATTACGCTGACTTGACGGGACGGCGCAAGCTCATGACCAAAAT
CCCTTAACGTGAGTTACGCGTCGTTCCACTGAGCGTCAGACCCCGTAGAAAAGATCAAAGGATCTTCTTG
AGATCCTTTTTTTCTGCGCGTAATCTGCTGCTTGCAAACAAAAAAACCACCGCTACCAGCGGTGGTTTGT
TTGCCGGATCAAGAGCTACCAACTCTTTTTCCGAAGGTAACTGGCTTCAGCAGAGCGCAGATACCAAATA
CTGTCCTTCTAGTGTAGCCGTAGTTAGGCCACCACTTCAAGAACTCTGTAGCACCGCCTACATACCTCGC
TCTGCTAATCCTGTTACCAGTGGCTGCTGCCAGTGGCGATAAGTCGTGTCTTACCGGGTTGGACTCAAGA
CGATAGTTACCGGATAAGGCGCAGCGGTCGGGCTGAACGGGGGGTTCGTGCACACAGCCCAGCTTGGAGC
GAACGACCTACACCGAACTGAGATACCTACAGCGTGAGCATTGAGAAAGCGCCACGCTTCCCGAAGGGAG
AAAGGCGGACAGGTATCCGGTAAGCGGCAGGGTCGGAACAGGAGAGCGCACGAGGGAGCTTCCAGGGGGA
AACGCCTGGTATCTTTATAGTCCTGTCGGGTTTCGCCACCTCTGACTTGAGCGTCGATTTTTGTGATGCT
CGTCAGGGGGGCGGAGCCTATGGAAAAACGCCAGCAACGCGGCCTTTTTACGGTTCCTGGCCTTTTGCTG
GCCTTTTGCTCACATGTTCTTTCCTGCGTTATCCCCTGATTCTGTGGATAACCGTATTACCGCCTTTGAG
TGAGCTGATACCGCTCGCCGCAGCCGAACGACCGAGCGCAGCGAGTCAGTGAGCGAGGAAGCGGAAGAGC
GCCCAATACGCAAACCGCCTCTCCCCGCGCGTTGGCCGATTCATTAATGCAGCTGGCACGACAGGTTTCC
CGACTGGAAAGCGGGCAGTGAGCGCAACGCAATTAATACGCGTACCGCTAGCCAGGAAGAGTTTGTAGAA
ACGCAAAAAGGCCATCCGTCAGGATGGCCTTCTGCTTAGTTTGATGCCTGGCAGTTTATGGCGGGCGTCC
TGCCCGCCACCCTCCGGGCCGTTGCTTCACAACGTTCAAATCCGCTCCCGGCGGATTTGTCCTACTCAGG
AGAGCGTTCACCGACAAACAACAGATAAAACGAAAGGCCCAGTCTTCCGACTGAGCCTTTCGTTTTATTT
GATGCCTGGCAGTTCCCTACTCTCGCGTTAACGCTAGCATGGATGTTTTCCCAGTCACGACGTTGTAAAA
CGACGGCCAGTCTTAAGCTCGGGCCC
Features (pLannotate 1.2.2; 10 found; start..end, strand, type, name):
      1..100     +  protein_bind   attL1: mutant version of attL; recombination site for the Gateway® LR reaction LR Clonase™
    181..606     +  CDS            MYB78 (fragment): MYB78_ARATH - Experimental evidence at protein level: Swiss-Prot protein existence level 1. From Arabidopsis thaliana (Mouse-ear cress).
   1223..1322    -  protein_bind   attL2: mutant version of attL; recombination site for the Gateway® LR reaction LR Clonase™
   1340..1358    -  promoter       T7 promoter: promoter for bacteriophage T7 RNA polymerase
   1492..2301    +  CDS            KanR: aminoglycoside phosphotransferase; aph(3')-Ia; confers resistance to kanamycin in bacteria or G418 (Geneticin®) in eukaryotes
   2448..3036    +  rep_origin     ori: high-copy-number ColE1/pMB1/pBR322/pUC origin of replication
   3219..3311    +  CDS            lacI (fragment): lac repressor; lacI; The lac repressor binds to the lac operator to inhibit transcription in E. coli. This inhibition can be relieved by adding lactose or isopropyl-β-D-thiogalactopyranoside (IPTG).
   3366..3393    -  terminator     rrnB T2 terminator: transcription terminator T2 from the E. coli rrnB gene
   3525..3568    +  terminator     rrnB T1 terminator: Escherichia coli rrnB; transcription terminator T1 from the E. coli rrnB gene
   3615..3651    -  CDS            lacZα (fragment): LacZα fragment of β-galactosidase; lacZ fragment
