[The description below was written by a language model from this plasmid's Addgene catalogue record and pLannotate feature annotations shown in this document.]
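Description:
pUT1137-HQ858681 is a Gateway entry clone built on the Invitrogen pENTR/D backbone. It carries the coding sequence of a Zea mays MYB-family transcription factor and belongs to a maize transcription factor ORF collection assembled for functional genomics. The plasmid is about 3.7 kb in total, with a 2.58 kb backbone and a 1,086 bp insert. It is propagated in E. coli under kanamycin selection, conferred by an aph(3')-Ia aminoglycoside phosphotransferase gene. Replication depends on a ColE1/pUC-type origin. The automated annotation describes this origin as high copy, whereas the catalogue entry lists the plasmid as low copy.

The insert was PCR-amplified from a full-length maize cDNA clone and retains its native stop codon, so it suits native or N-terminally tagged expression but not C-terminal fusions. It lies between attL1 and attL2 sites, which allow LR Clonase-mediated transfer of the ORF in a defined orientation into any attR-containing destination vector. The annotation software labels the first part of the ORF as a fragment resembling Arabidopsis MYB78. This reflects homology within the conserved MYB DNA-binding domain and does not indicate an Arabidopsis sequence. As is typical of entry vectors, no promoter is positioned to drive expression of the insert. The rrnB T1 and T2 terminators upstream of attL1 shield the cassette from read-through transcription, and a T7 promoter just beyond attL2 points back toward the insert. The short lacI and lacZα fragments appear to be backbone remnants with no functional role. The clone serves mainly as a sequence-verified source for shuttling this maize MYB ORF into expression vectors for downstream studies of transcription factor function.
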