Addgene plasmid #27727: pUT1137-HQ858681
Depositing lab: John Gray & Erich Grotewold. Depositing organization: University of Toledo. Publication: The Maize TFome--development of a transcription factor open reading frame collection for functional genomics. Burdo B, Gray J, Goetting-Minesky MP, Wittler B, Hunt M, Li T, Velliquette D, Thomas J, Gentzel I, dos Santos Brito M, Mejia-Guerra MK, Connolly LN, Qaisi D, Li W, Casas MI, Doseff AI, Grotewold E. Plant J. 2014 Oct;80(2):356-66. doi: 10.1111/tpj.12623. Epub 2014 Aug 26. PubMed 25053252.
Backbone
  Vector backbone: pENTR/D
  Backbone manufacturer: Invitrogen
  Backbone size w/o insert (bp): 2580
  Vector type: Entry vector
Growth in bacteria
  Bacterial resistance: Kanamycin, 50 μg/mL
  Growth temperature: 37°C
  Growth strain: DH5alpha
  Growth instructions: E. coli TOP10
  Copy number: Low Copy
Gene/Insert
  Gene/Insert name: MYB transcription factor from EE039390
  Species: Zea mays
  Insert size (bp): 1086
  GenBank ID: HQ858681
  Cloning method: Restriction Enzyme
  Sequencing primers: 5′ M13 For; 3′ M13 Rev
Terms and licenses: Academic/Nonprofit Terms; Industry Terms: Not Available to Industry
Depositor comments: This CDS was amplified using PCR from a full length cDNA template from the Maize Full-length cDNA Project (www.maizecdna.org) and the PCR product included the stop codon. The PCR product was cloned into a Gateway pENTR/D vector. Further information on this gene may be obtained at www.grassius.org using the GenBank number. (The second half of the plasmid name is the GenBank Number for the sequence of the insert)
How to cite: pUT1137-HQ858681 was a gift from John Gray & Erich Grotewold (Addgene plasmid # 27727 ; http://n2t.net/addgene:27727 ; RRID:Addgene_27727)
