>Addgene plasmid #27727 | pUT1137-HQ858681 | addgene partial sequence | sequence record 34053 | 27727 with M13pUC-fwd
ATGATTTTATTTTGACTGATAGTGACCTGTTCGTTGCAACAAATTGATGAGCAATGCTTTTTTATAATGC
CAACTTTGTACAAAAAAGCAGGCTCCGCGGCCGCCCCCTTCACCATGTCCCAGAGGAAAGGCGCCATGGC
GGCTGCAGTGACGGCCAGCAAGCATCGCGAGGACCAGGAGGCGATGATGGTGGAGCTCAGGAGAGGCCCC
TGGACGCTCGAGGAAGACAACCTCCTCATGAACTACATTGCTTGCCACGGCGAGGGCCGCTGGAATCTCC
TCGCCCGCTGCTCCGGGTTGAAGAGGACCGGCAAGAGCTGCCGGCTCAGGTGGCTCAACTACCTGAAGCC
CGACATCAAGCGCGGCAACCTGACGCCTGAGGAGCAGCTGCTCATCCTCGAGCTCCACTCCAAGTGGGGG
AACAGGTGGTCGAGGATAGCGCAGCACCTGCCGGGGCGCACCGACAACGAGATCAAGAACTACTGGCGGA
CGCGCGTGCAGAAGCAGGCGCGGCAGCTGCGGGTGGACGCCAACAGCGCCGTCTTCCGCGACGCCGTCCG
CTGCTACTGGATGCCGCGCCTGCTGGAGAAGATGGCCGCGCACCACCACGGCGACGGCGAGCTGCCGCCG
CCACTGCACCCCTCGCACAACATCGCCGGCACGGCCTCCTCGCGCTCGCCGCCGGCCCACGGCAGCC
